>Addgene plasmid #224198 | AiP15457 - pAAV-AiE0441h_3xC2-minBG-CoChR-EGFP-WPRE3-BGHpA (Alias: CN5457) | addgene full sequence | sequence record 447004 | Addgene NGS Result
CCTGCAGGCAGCTGCGCGCTCGCTCGCTCACTGAGGCCGCCCGGGCGTCGGGCGACCTTTGGTCGCCCGG
CCTCAGTGAGCGAGCGAGCGCGCAGAGAGGGAGTGGCCAACTCCATCACTAGGGGTTCCTGCGGCCGCAC
GCGTCCCACACAGCCCCCACCACCTGGCCGCCCACCTGAAAAACTTTTCCCCAAGTTCTTGAGAAGTCGC
GTAGGATCCAGGAGAGAAAAATCAAAGTAATAAAACCTCATTTAATTCCTAACGGAGGGCAGAGCTGCGA
GCTGCAATTATCTTAATGCTGAGCTATTTTTACTCTCTCTCCATCTCTGTCTTCTGCCTTTCTCCCACAC
AGCCCCCACCACCTGGCCGCCCACCTGAAAAACTTTTCCCCAAGTTCTTGAGAAGTCGCGTAGGATCCAG
GAGAGAAAAATCAAAGTAATAAAACCTCATTTAATTCCTAACGGAGGGCAGAGCTGCGAGCTGCAATTAT
CTTAATGCTGAGCTATTTTTACTCTCTCTCCATCTCTGTCTTCTGCCTTTCTCCCACACAGCCCCCACCA
CCTGGCCGCCCACCTGAAAAACTTTTCCCCAAGTTCTTGAGAAGTCGCGTAGGATCCAGGAGAGAAAAAT
CAAAGTAATAAAACCTCATTTAATTCCTAACGGAGGGCAGAGCTGCGAGCTGCAATTATCTTAATGCTGA
GCTATTTTTACTCTCTCTCCATCTCTGTCTTCTGCCTTTCTGAGCTCGGGCTGGGCATAAAAGTCAGGGC
AGAGCCATCTATTGCTTACATTTGCTTCTGGGATCCGCCACCATGCTGGGAAACGGCAGCGCCATTGTGC
CTATCGACCAGTGCTTTTGCCTGGCTTGGACCGACAGCCTGGGAAGCGATACAGAGCAGCTGGTGGCCAA
CATCCTCCAGTGGTTCGCCTTCGGCTTCAGCATCCTGATCCTGATGTTCTACGCCTACCAGACTTGGAGA
GCCACTTGCGGTTGGGAGGAGGTCTACGTCTGTTGCGTCGAGCTGACCAAGGTCATCATCGAGTTCTTCC
ACGAGTTCGACGACCCCAGCATGCTGTACCTGGCTAACGGACACCGAGTCCAGTGGCTGAGATACGCAGA
GTGGCTGCTGACTTGTCCCGTCATCCTGATCCACCTGAGCAACCTGACCGGCCTGAAGGACGACTACAGC
AAGCGGACCATGAGGCTGCTGGTGTCAGACGTGGGAACCATCGTGTGGGGAGCTACAAGCGCCATGAGCA
CAGGCTACGTCAAGGTCATCTTCTTCGTGCTGGGTTGCATCTACGGCGCCAACACCTTCTTCCACGCCGC
CAAGGTGTATATCGAGAGCTACCACGTGGTGCCAAAGGGCAGACCTAGAACCGTCGTGCGGATCATGGCT
TGGCTGTTCTTCCTGTCTTGGGGCATGTTCCCCGTGCTGTTCGTCGTGGGACCAGAAGGATTCGACGCCA
TCAGCGTGTACGGCTCTACCATTGGCCACACCATCATCGACCTCATGAGCAAGAATTGTTGGGGCCTGCT
GGGACACTATCTGAGAGTGCTGATCCACCAGCACATCATCATCTACGGCGACATCCGGAAGAAGACCAAG
ATCAACGTGGCCGGCGAGGAGATGGAAGTGGAGACCATGGTGGACCAGGAGGACGAGGAGACAGTGGCGG
CACCGGTAGTAGCAGTGAGCAAGGGCGAGGAGCTGTTCACCGGGGTGGTGCCCATCCTGGTCGAGCTGGA
CGGCGACGTAAACGGCCACAAGTTCAGCGTGTCCGGCGAGGGCGAGGGCGATGCCACCTACGGCAAGCTG
ACCCTGAAGTTCATTTGCACCACCGGCAAGCTGCCCGTGCCCTGGCCCACCCTCGTGACCACCCTGACCT
ACGGCGTGCAGTGCTTCAGCCGCTACCCCGACCACATGAAGCAGCACGACTTCTTCAAGTCCGCCATGCC
CGAAGGCTACGTCCAGGAGCGCACCATCTTCTTCAAGGACGACGGCAACTACAAGACCCGCGCCGAGGTG
AAGTTCGAGGGCGACACCCTGGTGAACCGCATCGAGCTGAAGGGCATCGACTTCAAGGAGGACGGCAACA
TCCTGGGGCACAAGCTGGAGTACAACTACAACAGCCACAACGTCTATATCATGGCCGACAAGCAGAAGAA
CGGCATCAAGGTGAACTTCAAGATCCGCCACAACATCGAGGACGGCAGCGTGCAGCTCGCCGACCACTAC
CAGCAGAACACCCCCATCGGCGACGGCCCCGTGCTGCTGCCCGACAACCACTACCTGAGCACCCAGTCCG
CCCTGAGCAAAGACCCCAACGAGAAGCGCGATCACATGGTCCTGCTGGAGTTCGTGACCGCCGCCGGGAT
CACTCTCGGCATGGACGAGCTGTACAAGTAAGAATTCGATATCATAATCAACCTCTGGATTACAAAATTT
GTGAAAGATTGACTGGTATTCTTAACTATGTTGCTCCTTTTACGCTATGTGGATACGCTGCTTTAATGCC
TTTGTATCATGCTATTGCTTCCCGTATGGCTTTCATTTTCTCCTCCTTGTATAAATCCTGGTTAGTTCTT
GCCACGGCGGAACTCATCGCCGCCTGCCTTGCCCGCTGCTGGACAGGGGCTCGGCTGTTGGGCACTGACA
ATTCCGTGGCTCGAGAGATCTTCGACTGTGCCTTCTAGTTGCCAGCCATCTGTTGTTTGCCCCTCCCCCG
TGCCTTCCTTGACCCTGGAAGGTGCCACTCCCACTGTCCTTTCCTAATAAAATGAGGAAATTGCATCGCA
TTGTCTGAGTAGGTGTCATTCTATTCTGGGGGGTGGGGTGGGGCAGGACAGCAAGGGGGAGGATTGGGAA
GACAATAGCAGGCATGAGATCTCACGTGCGGACCGAGCGGCCGCAGGAACCCCTAGTGATGGAGTTGGCC
ACTCCCTCTCTGCGCGCTCGCTCGCTCACTGAGGCCGGGCGACCAAAGGTCGCCCGACGCCCGGGCTTTG
CCCGGGCGGCCTCAGTGAGCGAGCGAGCGCGCAGCTGCCTGCAGGGGCGCCTGATGCGGTATTTTCTCCT
TACGCATCTGTGCGGTATTTCACACCGCATA
[95 nt withheld, positions 3112-3206]
T
[46 nt withheld, positions 3208-3253]
C
[141 nt withheld, positions 3255-3395]
CCTTTGACGTTGGAGTCCACGTTCTTT
[37 nt withheld, positions 3423-3459]
ACTCTATCTCGGGCTATTCTTTTGATTTATAAGGGATTTTGCCGATTTCGGTCTATTGGTTAAAAAATGA
GCTGATTTAACAAAAATTTAACGCGAATTTTAACAAAATATTAACGTTTACAATTTTATGGTGCACTCTC
AGTACAATCTGCTCTGATGCCGCATAGTTAAGCCAGCCCCGACACCCGCCAACACCCGCTGACGCGCCCT
GACGGGCTTGTCTGCTCCCGGCATCCGCTTACAGACAAGCTGTGACCGTCTCCGGGAGCTGCATGTGTCA
GAGGTTTTCACCGTCATCACCGAAACGCGCGAGACGAAAGGGCCTCGTGATACGCCTATTTTTATAGGTT
AATGTCATGATAATAATGGTTTCTTAGACGTCAGGTGGCACTTTTCGGGGAAATGTGCGCGGAACCCCTA
TTTGTTTATTTTTCTAAATACATTCAAATATGTATCCGCTCATGAGACAATAACCCTGATAAATGCTTCA
ATAATATTGAAAAAGGAAGAGTATGAGTATTCAACATTTCCGTGTCGCCCTTATTCCCTTTTTTGCGGCA
TTTTGCCTTCCTGTTTTTGCTCACCCAGAAACGCTGGTGAAAGTAAAAGATGCTGAAGATCAGTTGGGTG
CACGAGTGGGTTACATCGAACTGGATCTCAACAGCGGTAAGATCCTTGAGAGTTTTCGCCCCGAAGAACG
TTTTCCAATGATGAGCACTTTTAAAGTTCTGCTATGTGGCGCGGTATTATCCCGTATTGACGCCGGGCAA
GAGCAACTCGGTCGCCGCATACACTATTCTCAGAATGACTTGGTTGAGTACTCACCAGTCACAGAAAAGC
ATCTTACGGATGGCATGACAGTAAGAGAATTATGCAGTGCTGCCATAACCATGAGTGATAACACTGCGGC
CAACTTACTTCTGACAACGATCGGAGGACCGAAGGAGCTAACCGCTTTTTTGCACAACATGGGGGATCAT
GTAACTCGCCTTGATCGTTGGGAACCGGAGCTGAATGAAGCCATACCAAACGACGAGCGTGACACCACGA
TGCCTGTAGCAATGGCAACAACGTTGCGCAAACTATTAACTGGCGAACTACTTACTCTAGCTTCCCGGCA
ACAATTAATAGACTGGATGGAGGCGGATAAAGTTGCAGGACCACTTCTGCGCTCGGCCCTTCCGGCTGGC
TGGTTTATTGCTGATAAATCTGGAGCCGGTGAGCGTGGGTCTCGCGGTATCATTGCAGCACTGGGGCCAG
ATGGTAAGCCCTCCCGTATCGTAGTTATCTACACGACGGGGAGTCAGGCAACTATGGATGAACGAAATAG
ACAGATCGCTGAGATAGGTGCCTCACTGATTAAGCATTGGTAACTGTCAGACCAAGTTTACTCATATATA
CTTTAGATTGATTTAAAACTTCATTTTTAATTTAAAAGGATCTAGGTGAAGATCCTTTTTGATAATCTCA
TGACCAAAATCCCTTAACGTGAGTTTTCGTTCCACTGAGCGTCAGACCCCGTAGAAAAGATCAAAGGATC
TTCTTGAGATCCTTTTTTTCTGCGCGTAATCTGCTGCTTGCAAACAAAAAAACCACCGCTACCAGCGGTG
GTTTGTTTGCCGGATCAAGAGCTACCAACTCTTTTTCCGAAGGTAACTGGCTTCAGCAGAGCGCAGATAC
CAAATACTGTTCTTCTAGTGTAGCCGTAGTTAGGCCACCACTTCAAGAACTCTGTAGCACCGCCTACATA
CCTCGCTCTGCTAATCCTGTTACCAGTGGCTGCTGCCAGTGGCGATAAGTCGTGTCTTACCGGGTTGGAC
TCAAGACGATAGTTACCGGATAAGGCGCAGCGGTCGGGCTGAACGGGGGGTTCGTGCACACAGCCCAGCT
TGGAGCGAACGACCTACACCGAACTGAGATACCTACAGCGTGAGCTATGAGAAAGCGCCACGCTTCCCGA
AGGGAGAAAGGCGGACAGGTATCCGGTAAGCGGCAGGGTCGGAACAGGAGAGCGCACGAGGGAGCTTCCA
GGGGGAAACGCCTGGTATCTTTATAGTCCTGTCGGGTTTCGCCACCTCTGACTTGAGCGTCGATTTTTGT
GATGCTCGTCAGGGGGGCGGAGCCTATGGAAAAACGCCAGCAACGCGGCCTTTTTACGGTTCCTGGCCTT
TTGCTGGCCTTTTGCTCACATGT
Features (pLannotate 1.2.2; 15 found; start..end, strand, type, name):
     12..39      +  repeat_region  AAV2 ITR (fragment): inverted terminal repeat of adeno-associated virus serotype 2 inverted
     68..95      +  repeat_region  AAV2 ITR (fragment): inverted terminal repeat of adeno-associated virus serotype 2 inverted
    813..1676    +  CDS            CoChR: high-photocurrent channelrhodopsin from Chloromonas oogama (Shemesh et al., 2017)
   1695..2411    +  CDS            EGFP: the original enhanced GFP (Yang et al., 1996) mammalian codon-optimized
   2426..2583    +  misc_feature   WPRE (fragment): woodchuck hepatitis virus posttranscriptional regulatory element
   2589..2669    +  misc_feature   WPRE (fragment): woodchuck hepatitis virus posttranscriptional regulatory element
   2686..2797    +  polyA_signal   bGH poly(A) signal: bovine growth hormone polyadenylation signal
   2915..3055    +  repeat_region  AAV2 ITR: inverted terminal repeat of adeno-associated virus serotype 2 inverted
   3060..3111    -  misc_feature   bom (fragment): basis of mobility region from pBR322
   3130..3585    +  rep_origin     f1 ori (sequence partly withheld): f1 bacteriophage origin of replication; arrow indicates direction of (+) strand synthesis
   3586..3635    -  misc_feature   bom (fragment): basis of mobility region from pBR322
   3737..3772    -  CDS            rop (fragment): Rop protein, which maintains plasmids at low copy number; rop
   3867..3971    +  promoter       AmpR promoter: bla
   3972..4832    +  CDS            AmpR: β-lactamase; bla; confers resistance to ampicillin, carbenicillin, and related antibiotics
   5003..5591    +  rep_origin     ori: high-copy-number ColE1/pMB1/pBR322/pUC origin of replication
