[The description below was written by a language model from this plasmid's Addgene catalogue record and pLannotate feature annotations shown in this document.]
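Description:
AiP15457 - pAAV-AiE0441h_3xC2-minBG-CoChR-EGFP-WPRE3-BGHpA (alias CN5457) is a recombinant AAV transfer plasmid of about 5.7 kb, built to package an enhancer-driven optogenetic cassette into AAV particles for delivery to the brain. The expression cassette sits between AAV2 inverted terminal repeats, which provide the signals for genome replication and encapsidation. The right ITR is annotated in full, whereas the left one is detected only as short fragments in the sequencing-derived annotation. The bacterial backbone carries a high-copy ColE1/pUC-type origin, an f1 phage origin, and a β-lactamase gene with its own promoter for ampicillin selection. It also contains small remnants of pBR322 bom and rop sequences. The record lists a recombination-deficient growth strain, which is consistent with the known instability of ITR repeats.

The payload is CoChR, a high-photocurrent channelrhodopsin from Chloromonas oogama, followed directly by EGFP. The construct name and adjacent annotations indicate a CoChR-EGFP fusion, so light-sensitive cells can also be identified by fluorescence. According to the name and stated purpose, expression is controlled by AiE0441h_3xC2, an enhancer designed to direct transgene expression to striatal medium spiny neurons. The "3xC2" label suggests a triplicated core element, and the enhancer is paired with a minimal beta-globin promoter (minBG). Neither the enhancer nor the promoter is annotated in the feature table, but the unannotated region upstream of CoChR is where they would lie. Downstream, a shortened WPRE (WPRE3, detected as two fragments) enhances transcript stability and expression, and a bovine growth hormone polyadenylation signal terminates the transcript. The construct is intended for cell-type-targeted optogenetic activation and labelling of striatal neurons without transgenic driver lines.
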