Addgene plasmid #224198: AiP15457 - pAAV-AiE0441h_3xC2-minBG-CoChR-EGFP-WPRE3-BGHpA (Alias: CN5457)
Purpose: AiE0441h_3xC2 is an enhancer sequence, designed to drive AAV-mediated transgene expression in striatal MSNs
Depositing lab: Allen Institute for Brain Science & Jonathan Ting. Depositing organization: Allen Institute. Publication: Enhancer AAV toolbox for accessing and perturbing striatal cell types and circuits. Hunker AC, Wirthlin ME, Gill G, Johansen NJ, Hooper M, Omstead V, Vargas S, Lerma MN, Taskin N, Weed N, Laird WD, Bishaw YM, Bendrick JL, Gore BB, Ben-Simon Y, Opitz-Araya X, Martinez RA, Way SW, Thyagarajan B, Otto S, Sanchez REA, Alexander JR, Amaya A, Amster A, Arbuckle J, Ayala A, Baker PM, Barcelli T, Barta S, Bertagnolli D, Bielstein C, Bishwakarma P, Bowlus J, Boyer G, Brouner K, Casian B, Casper T, Chakka AB, Chakrabarty R, Chong P, Clark M, Colbert K, Daniel S, Dawe T, Departee M, DiValentin P, Donadio NP, Dotson NI, Dwivedi D, Egdorf T, Fliss T, Gary A, Goldy J, Grasso C, Groce EL, Gudsnuk K, Han W, Haradon Z, Hastings S, Helback O, Ho WV, Huang C, Johnson T, Jones DL, Juneau Z, Kenney J, Leibly M, Li S, Liang E, Loeffler H, Lusk NA, Madigan Z, Malloy J, Malone J, McCue R, Melchor J, Mich JK, Moosman S, Morin E, Naidoo R, Newman D, Ngo K, Nguyen K, Oster AL, Ouellette B, Oyama AA, Pena N, Pham T, Phillips E, Pom C, Potekhina L, Ransford S, Ray PL, Reding M, Rette DF, Reynoldson C, Rimorin C, Sigler AR, Rocha DB, Ronellenfitch K, Ruiz A, Sawyer L, Sevigny JP, Shapovalova NV, Shepard N, Shulga L, Soliman S, Staats B, Taormina MJ, Tieu M, Wang Y, Wilkes J, Wood T, Zhou T, Williford A, Dee N, Mollenkopf T, Ng L, Esposito L, Kalmbach BE, Yao S, Ariza J, Collman F, Mufti S, Smith K, Waters J, Ersing I, Patrick M, Zeng H, Lein ES, Kojima Y, Horwitz G, Owen SF, Levi BP, Daigle TL, Tasic B, Bakken TE, Ting JT. Neuron. 2025 May 21;113(10):1507-1524.e17. doi: 10.1016/j.neuron.2025.04.035. PubMed 40403704.
Backbone
  Vector backbone: rAAV
  Vector type: AAV
Growth in bacteria
  Bacterial resistance: Ampicillin, 100 μg/mL
  Growth temperature: 30°C
  Growth strain: NEB Stable
  Copy number: High Copy
Gene/Insert
  Gene/Insert name: CoChR-EGFP
  Species: Synthetic
  Cloning method: Restriction Enzyme; 5′ cloning site unknown (unknown if destroyed)
Terms and licenses: Academic/Nonprofit Terms; Industry Terms: Not Available to Industry
Depositor comments: Allen Institute plasmid alias: CN5457 . This work supported by NIH BRAIN Initiative grant UF1MH128339.
How to cite: AiP15457 - pAAV-AiE0441h_3xC2-minBG-CoChR-EGFP-WPRE3-BGHpA (Alias: CN5457) was a gift from Allen Institute for Brain Science & Jonathan Ting (Addgene plasmid # 224198 ; http://n2t.net/addgene:224198 ; RRID:Addgene_224198)
